Addgene plasmid #201621: LENTICRISPR-SNRNP70_sgRNA2
Purpose: CRISPR/Cas9-mediated gene knock-out
Depositing lab: Alexis Jourdain & Vamsi Mootha. Depositing organization: Broad Institute. Publication: Loss of LUC7L2 and U1 snRNP subunits shifts energy metabolism from glycolysis to OXPHOS. Jourdain AA, Begg BE, Mick E, Shah H, Calvo SE, Skinner OS, Sharma R, Blue SM, Yeo GW, Burge CB, Mootha VK. Mol Cell. 2021 May 6;81(9):1905-1919.e12. doi: 10.1016/j.molcel.2021.02.033. Epub 2021 Apr 13. PubMed 33852893.
Backbone
  Vector backbone: lentiCRISPR v2
  Backbone manufacturer: Feng Zhang, Addgene #52961
  Vector type: Lentiviral, CRISPR
  Selectable markers: Puromycin
Growth in bacteria
  Bacterial resistance: Ampicillin, 100 μg/mL
  Growth temperature: 37°C
  Growth strain: NEB Stable
  Copy number: High Copy
Gene/Insert
  Gene/Insert name: SNRNP70
  gRNA/shRNA sequence: GCCATCTGCGTGTTTGTAAG
  Species: H. sapiens (human)
  Entrez Gene: SNRNP70 (a.k.a. RNPU1Z, RPU1, SNRP70, Snp1, U1-70K, U170K, U1AP, U1RNP)
  Cloning method: Restriction Enzyme; 5′ cloning site BsmBI (unknown if destroyed); 3′ cloning site BsmBI (unknown if destroyed)
Terms and licenses: Academic/Nonprofit Terms; Industry Terms: Not Available to Industry
How to cite: LENTICRISPR-SNRNP70_sgRNA2 was a gift from Alexis Jourdain & Vamsi Mootha (Addgene plasmid # 201621 ; http://n2t.net/addgene:201621 ; RRID:Addgene_201621)
