[The description below was written by a language model from this plasmid's Addgene catalogue record and pLannotate feature annotations shown in this document.]
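Description:
LENTICRISPR-SNRNP70_sgRNA2 is an all-in-one lentiviral CRISPR/Cas9 knockout plasmid built on the lentiCRISPR v2 backbone, carrying a single guide RNA directed against human SNRNP70, which encodes the U1-70K subunit of the U1 snRNP. The guide was inserted through the BsmBI cloning sites, placing it between the human U6 RNA polymerase III promoter and the Streptococcus pyogenes gRNA scaffold. Immediately downstream, an EF-1α core promoter drives S. pyogenes Cas9, followed in the same transcription unit by a puromycin N-acetyltransferase coding sequence and a WPRE that enhances transcript expression. The feature table does not annotate the element linking Cas9 and PuroR. One integrated provirus therefore supplies guide, nuclease and a puromycin marker for selecting transduced mammalian cells.

The viral framework is a self-inactivating HIV-1 design. A CMV enhancer/promoter placed ahead of a truncated 5' LTR drives genomic RNA production in packaging cells. The Ψ packaging signal with a gag fragment, the RRE and the cPPT/CTS support encapsidation, Rev-dependent nuclear export and nuclear import of the preintegration complex. The ΔU3 3' LTR inactivates LTR promoter activity after integration, and a bGH polyadenylation signal lies beyond it. Packaging functions are absent and must be supplied in trans.

Outside the LTRs, the 13,012 nt sequenced plasmid carries a high-copy ColE1/pUC-type origin and AmpR for propagation under ampicillin selection in E. coli, an f1 origin, and an SV40/EM7-driven BleoR cassette with an SV40 poly(A) signal. The stated purpose is CRISPR/Cas9-mediated gene knockout. The associated publication examines how loss of LUC7L2 and U1 snRNP subunits shifts energy metabolism from glycolysis toward oxidative phosphorylation.
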