Features (pLannotate 1.2.2; 33 found; start..end, strand, type, name):
    217..397     +  LTR            5' LTR (truncated): truncated 5' long terminal repeat (LTR) from HIV-1
    444..569     +  misc_feature   HIV-1 Ψ: packaging signal of human immunodeficiency virus type 1
    553..916     +  CDS            HIV-1 gag (fragment): gag protein from human immunodeficiency virus 1; gag
   1062..1295    +  misc_feature   RRE: The Rev response element (RRE) of HIV-1 allows for Rev-dependent mRNA export from the nucleus to the cytoplasm.
   1672..1772    +  CDS            Rev (fragment): human immunodeficiency virus 1 (HIV-1) Rev protein; rev; enhances nuclear export of unspliced and incompletely spliced viral mRNAs
   1822..1939    +  misc_feature   cPPT/CTS: central polypurine tract and central termination sequence of HIV-1
   1990..2230    +  promoter       U6 promoter: RNA polymerase III promoter for human U6 snRNA
   2259..2334    +  misc_RNA       gRNA scaffold: guide RNA scaffold for the Streptococcus pyogenes CRISPR/Cas9 system
   2352..2370    +  CDS            small t antigen (fragment): SV40 (simian virus 40) small t antigen
   2396..2607    +  promoter       EF-1α core promoter: core promoter for human elongation factor EF-1α
   2632..6735    +  CDS            Cas9: Cas9 (Csn1) endonuclease from the Streptococcus pyogenes Type II CRISPR/Cas system generates RNA-guided double strand breaks in DNA
   6873..7470    +  CDS            PuroR (fragment): puromycin N-acetyltransferase; pac from Streptomyces; confers resistance to puromycin
   7486..8074    +  misc_feature   WPRE: woodchuck hepatitis virus posttranscriptional regulatory element
   8125..8144    +  misc_feature   cPPT/CTS (fragment): central polypurine tract and central termination sequence of HIV-1
   8146..8379    +  LTR            3' LTR (ΔU3): self-inactivating 3' long terminal repeat (LTR) from HIV-1
   8411..8635    +  polyA_signal   bGH poly(A) signal: bovine growth hormone polyadenylation signal
   8639..8660    +  promoter       SV40 promoter (fragment): SV40 enhancer and early promoter
   8681..9109    +  rep_origin     f1 ori (sequence partly withheld): f1 bacteriophage origin of replication; arrow indicates direction of (+) strand synthesis
   9123..9452    +  promoter       SV40 promoter: SV40 enhancer and early promoter
   9500..9547    +  promoter       EM7 promoter: synthetic bacterial promoter&nbsp
   9566..9940    +  CDS            BleoR: antibiotic-binding protein; Sh ble from Streptoalloteichus hindustanus; confers resistance to bleomycin, phleomycin, and Zeocin™
   9950..10075   +  CDS            ble (fragment): BLE_KLEPN - Experimental evidence at protein level: Swiss-Prot protein existence level 1. Binding protein with a strong affinity to the bleomycin family of antibiotics. Binds to CL990; an antimitotic-antibiotic compound. From Klebsiella pneumoniae.
  10070..10191   +  polyA_signal   SV40 poly(A) signal: SV40 polyadenylation signal
  10262..10284   -  protein_bind   lac operator (fragment): The lac repressor binds to the lac operator to inhibit transcription in E. coli. This inhibition can be relieved by adding lactose or isopropyl-β-D-thiogalactopyranoside (IPTG). lac repressor encoded by lacI
  10288..10318   -  promoter       lac promoter: promoter for the E. coli lac operon
  10333..10354   -  protein_bind   CAP binding site: CAP binding activates transcription in the presence of cAMP. E. coli catabolite activator protein
  10367..10459   -  CDS            lacI (fragment): lac repressor; lacI; The lac repressor binds to the lac operator to inhibit transcription in E. coli. This inhibition can be relieved by adding lactose or isopropyl-β-D-thiogalactopyranoside (IPTG).
  10642..11230   -  rep_origin     ori: high-copy-number ColE1/pMB1/pBR322/pUC origin of replication
  11401..12261   -  CDS            AmpR: β-lactamase; bla; confers resistance to ampicillin, carbenicillin, and related antibiotics
  12262..12366   -  promoter       AmpR promoter: bla
  12425..12477   -  misc_feature   bom (fragment): basis of mobility region from pBR322
  12632..13011   +  enhancer       CMV enhancer: human cytomegalovirus immediate early enhancer
  13012..199     +  promoter       CMV promoter (across the origin): human cytomegalovirus (CMV) immediate early promoter
>Addgene plasmid #201621 | LENTICRISPR-SNRNP70_sgRNA2 | addgene full sequence | sequence record 396613 | Addgene NGS Result
TGATGCGGTTTTGGCAGTACATCAATGGGCGTGGATAGCGGTTTGACTCACGGGGATTTCCAAGTCTCCA
CCCCATTGACGTCAATGGGAGTTTGTTTTGGCACCAAAATCAACGGGACTTTCCAAAATGTCGTAACAAC
TCCGCCCCATTGACGCAAATGGGCGGTAGGCGTGTACGGTGGGAGGTCTATATAAGCAGCGCGTTTTGCC
TGTACTGGGTCTCTCTGGTTAGACCAGATCTGAGCCTGGGAGCTCTCTGGCTAACTAGGGAACCCACTGC
TTAAGCCTCAATAAAGCTTGCCTTGAGTGCTTCAAGTAGTGTGTGCCCGTCTGTTGTGTGACTCTGGTAA
CTAGAGATCCCTCAGACCCTTTTAGTCAGTGTGGAAAATCTCTAGCAGTGGCGCCCGAACAGGGACTTGA
AAGCGAAAGGGAAACCAGAGGAGCTCTCTCGACGCAGGACTCGGCTTGCTGAAGCGCGCACGGCAAGAGG
CGAGGGGCGGCGACTGGTGAGTACGCCAAAAATTTTGACTAGCGGAGGCTAGAAGGAGAGAGATGGGTGC
GAGAGCGTCAGTATTAAGCGGGGGAGAATTAGATCGCGATGGGAAAAAATTCGGTTAAGGCCAGGGGGAA
AGAAAAAATATAAATTAAAACATATAGTATGGGCAAGCAGGGAGCTAGAACGATTCGCAGTTAATCCTGG
CCTGTTAGAAACATCAGAAGGCTGTAGACAAATACTGGGACAGCTACAACCATCCCTTCAGACAGGATCA
GAAGAACTTAGATCATTATATAATACAGTAGCAACCCTCTATTGTGTGCATCAAAGGATAGAGATAAAAG
ACACCAAGGAAGCTTTAGACAAGATAGAGGAAGAGCAAAACAAAAGTAAGACCACCGCACAGCAAGCGGC
CGCTGATCTTCAGACCTGGAGGAGGAGATATGAGGGACAATTGGAGAAGTGAATTATATAAATATAAAGT
AGTAAAAATTGAACCATTAGGAGTAGCACCCACCAAGGCAAAGAGAAGAGTGGTGCAGAGAGAAAAAAGA
GCAGTGGGAATAGGAGCTTTGTTCCTTGGGTTCTTGGGAGCAGCAGGAAGCACTATGGGCGCAGCGTCAA
TGACGCTGACGGTACAGGCCAGACAATTATTGTCTGGTATAGTGCAGCAGCAGAACAATTTGCTGAGGGC
TATTGAGGCGCAACAGCATCTGTTGCAACTCACAGTCTGGGGCATCAAGCAGCTCCAGGCAAGAATCCTG
GCTGTGGAAAGATACCTAAAGGATCAACAGCTCCTGGGGATTTGGGGTTGCTCTGGAAAACTCATTTGCA
CCACTGCTGTGCCTTGGAATGCTAGTTGGAGTAATAAATCTCTGGAACAGATTTGGAATCACACGACCTG
GATGGAGTGGGACAGAGAAATTAACAATTACACAAGCTTAATACACTCCTTAATTGAAGAATCGCAAAAC
CAGCAAGAAAAGAATGAACAAGAATTATTGGAATTAGATAAATGGGCAAGTTTGTGGAATTGGTTTAACA
TAACAAATTGGCTGTGGTATATAAAATTATTCATAATGATAGTAGGAGGCTTGGTAGGTTTAAGAATAGT
TTTTGCTGTACTTTCTATAGTGAATAGAGTTAGGCAGGGATATTCACCATTATCGTTTCAGACCCACCTC
CCAACCCCGAGGGGACCCGACAGGCCCGAAGGAATAGAAGAAGAAGGTGGAGAGAGAGACAGAGACAGAT
CCATTCGATTAGTGAACGGATCGGCACTGCGTGCGCCAATTCTGCAGACAAATGGCAGTATTCATCCACA
ATTTTAAAAGAAAAGGGGGGATTGGGGGGTACAGTGCAGGGGAAAGAATAGTAGACATAATAGCAACAGA
CATACAAACTAAAGAATTACAAAAACAAATTACAAAAATTCAAAATTTTCGGGTTTATTACAGGGACAGC
AGAGATCCAGTTTGGTTAATTAAGGTACCGAGGGCCTATTTCCCATGATTCCTTCATATTTGCATATACG
ATACAAGGCTGTTAGAGAGATAATTAGAATTAATTTGACTGTAAACACAAAGATATTAGTACAAAATACG
TGACGTAGAAAGTAATAATTTCTTGGGTAGTTTGCAGTTTTAAAATTATGTTTTAAAATGGACTATCATA
TGCTTACCGTAACTTGAAAGTATTTCGATTTCTTGGCTTTATATATCTTGTGGAAAGGACGAAACACCGC
CATCTGCGTGTTTGTAAGGTTTTAGAGCTAGAAATAGCAAGTTAAAATAAGGCTAGTCCGTTATCAACTT
GAAAAAGTGGCACCGAGTCGGTGCTTTTTTGAATTCGCTAGCTAGGTCTTGAAAGGAGTGGGAATTGGCT
CCGGTGCCCGTCAGTGGGCAGAGCGCACATCGCCCACAGTCCCCGAGAAGTTGGGGGGAGGGGTCGGCAA
TTGATCCGGTGCCTAGAGAAGGTGGCGCGGGGTAAACTGGGAAAGTGATGTCGTGTACTGGCTCCGCCTT
TTTCCCGAGGGTGGGGGAGAACCGTATATAAGTGCAGTAGTCGCCGTGAACGTTCTTTTTCGCAACGGGT
TTGCCGCCAGAACACAGGACCGGTTCTAGAGCGCTGCCACCATGGACAAGAAGTACAGCATCGGCCTGGA
CATCGGCACCAACTCTGTGGGCTGGGCCGTGATCACCGACGAGTACAAGGTGCCCAGCAAGAAATTCAAG
GTGCTGGGCAACACCGACCGGCACAGCATCAAGAAGAACCTGATCGGAGCCCTGCTGTTCGACAGCGGCG
AAACAGCCGAGGCCACCCGGCTGAAGAGAACCGCCAGAAGAAGATACACCAGACGGAAGAACCGGATCTG
CTATCTGCAAGAGATCTTCAGCAACGAGATGGCCAAGGTGGACGACAGCTTCTTCCACAGACTGGAAGAG
TCCTTCCTGGTGGAAGAGGATAAGAAGCACGAGCGGCACCCCATCTTCGGCAACATCGTGGACGAGGTGG
CCTACCACGAGAAGTACCCCACCATCTACCACCTGAGAAAGAAACTGGTGGACAGCACCGACAAGGCCGA
CCTGCGGCTGATCTATCTGGCCCTGGCCCACATGATCAAGTTCCGGGGCCACTTCCTGATCGAGGGCGAC
CTGAACCCCGACAACAGCGACGTGGACAAGCTGTTCATCCAGCTGGTGCAGACCTACAACCAGCTGTTCG
AGGAAAACCCCATCAACGCCAGCGGCGTGGACGCCAAGGCCATCCTGTCTGCCAGACTGAGCAAGAGCAG
ACGGCTGGAAAATCTGATCGCCCAGCTGCCCGGCGAGAAGAAGAATGGCCTGTTCGGAAACCTGATTGCC
CTGAGCCTGGGCCTGACCCCCAACTTCAAGAGCAACTTCGACCTGGCCGAGGATGCCAAACTGCAGCTGA
GCAAGGACACCTACGACGACGACCTGGACAACCTGCTGGCCCAGATCGGCGACCAGTACGCCGACCTGTT
TCTGGCCGCCAAGAACCTGTCCGACGCCATCCTGCTGAGCGACATCCTGAGAGTGAACACCGAGATCACC
AAGGCCCCCCTGAGCGCCTCTATGATCAAGAGATACGACGAGCACCACCAGGACCTGACCCTGCTGAAAG
CTCTCGTGCGGCAGCAGCTGCCTGAGAAGTACAAAGAGATTTTCTTCGACCAGAGCAAGAACGGCTACGC
CGGCTACATTGACGGCGGAGCCAGCCAGGAAGAGTTCTACAAGTTCATCAAGCCCATCCTGGAAAAGATG
GACGGCACCGAGGAACTGCTCGTGAAGCTGAACAGAGAGGACCTGCTGCGGAAGCAGCGGACCTTCGACA
ACGGCAGCATCCCCCACCAGATCCACCTGGGAGAGCTGCACGCCATTCTGCGGCGGCAGGAAGATTTTTA
CCCATTCCTGAAGGACAACCGGGAAAAGATCGAGAAGATCCTGACCTTCCGCATCCCCTACTACGTGGGC
CCTCTGGCCAGGGGAAACAGCAGATTCGCCTGGATGACCAGAAAGAGCGAGGAAACCATCACCCCCTGGA
ACTTCGAGGAAGTGGTGGACAAGGGCGCTTCCGCCCAGAGCTTCATCGAGCGGATGACCAACTTCGATAA
GAACCTGCCCAACGAGAAGGTGCTGCCCAAGCACAGCCTGCTGTACGAGTACTTCACCGTGTATAACGAG
CTGACCAAAGTGAAATACGTGACCGAGGGAATGAGAAAGCCCGCCTTCCTGAGCGGCGAGCAGAAAAAGG
CCATCGTGGACCTGCTGTTCAAGACCAACCGGAAAGTGACCGTGAAGCAGCTGAAAGAGGACTACTTCAA
GAAAATCGAGTGCTTCGACTCCGTGGAAATCTCCGGCGTGGAAGATCGGTTCAACGCCTCCCTGGGCACA
TACCACGATCTGCTGAAAATTATCAAGGACAAGGACTTCCTGGACAATGAGGAAAACGAGGACATTCTGG
AAGATATCGTGCTGACCCTGACACTGTTTGAGGACAGAGAGATGATCGAGGAACGGCTGAAAACCTATGC
CCACCTGTTCGACGACAAAGTGATGAAGCAGCTGAAGCGGCGGAGATACACCGGCTGGGGCAGGCTGAGC
CGGAAGCTGATCAACGGCATCCGGGACAAGCAGTCCGGCAAGACAATCCTGGATTTCCTGAAGTCCGACG
GCTTCGCCAACAGAAACTTCATGCAGCTGATCCACGACGACAGCCTGACCTTTAAAGAGGACATCCAGAA
AGCCCAGGTGTCCGGCCAGGGCGATAGCCTGCACGAGCACATTGCCAATCTGGCCGGCAGCCCCGCCATT
AAGAAGGGCATCCTGCAGACAGTGAAGGTGGTGGACGAGCTCGTGAAAGTGATGGGCCGGCACAAGCCCG
AGAACATCGTGATCGAAATGGCCAGAGAGAACCAGACCACCCAGAAGGGACAGAAGAACAGCCGCGAGAG
AATGAAGCGGATCGAAGAGGGCATCAAAGAGCTGGGCAGCCAGATCCTGAAAGAACACCCCGTGGAAAAC
ACCCAGCTGCAGAACGAGAAGCTGTACCTGTACTACCTGCAGAATGGGCGGGATATGTACGTGGACCAGG
AACTGGACATCAACCGGCTGTCCGACTACGATGTGGACCATATCGTGCCTCAGAGCTTTCTGAAGGACGA
CTCCATCGACAACAAGGTGCTGACCAGAAGCGACAAGAACCGGGGCAAGAGCGACAACGTGCCCTCCGAA
GAGGTCGTGAAGAAGATGAAGAACTACTGGCGGCAGCTGCTGAACGCCAAGCTGATTACCCAGAGAAAGT
TCGACAATCTGACCAAGGCCGAGAGAGGCGGCCTGAGCGAACTGGATAAGGCCGGCTTCATCAAGAGACA
GCTGGTGGAAACCCGGCAGATCACAAAGCACGTGGCACAGATCCTGGACTCCCGGATGAACACTAAGTAC
GACGAGAATGACAAGCTGATCCGGGAAGTGAAAGTGATCACCCTGAAGTCCAAGCTGGTGTCCGATTTCC
GGAAGGATTTCCAGTTTTACAAAGTGCGCGAGATCAACAACTACCACCACGCCCACGACGCCTACCTGAA
CGCCGTCGTGGGAACCGCCCTGATCAAAAAGTACCCTAAGCTGGAAAGCGAGTTCGTGTACGGCGACTAC
AAGGTGTACGACGTGCGGAAGATGATCGCCAAGAGCGAGCAGGAAATCGGCAAGGCTACCGCCAAGTACT
TCTTCTACAGCAACATCATGAACTTTTTCAAGACCGAGATTACCCTGGCCAACGGCGAGATCCGGAAGCG
GCCTCTGATCGAGACAAACGGCGAAACCGGGGAGATCGTGTGGGATAAGGGCCGGGATTTTGCCACCGTG
CGGAAAGTGCTGAGCATGCCCCAAGTGAATATCGTGAAAAAGACCGAGGTGCAGACAGGCGGCTTCAGCA
AAGAGTCTATCCTGCCCAAGAGGAACAGCGATAAGCTGATCGCCAGAAAGAAGGACTGGGACCCTAAGAA
GTACGGCGGCTTCGACAGCCCCACCGTGGCCTATTCTGTGCTGGTGGTGGCCAAAGTGGAAAAGGGCAAG
TCCAAGAAACTGAAGAGTGTGAAAGAGCTGCTGGGGATCACCATCATGGAAAGAAGCAGCTTCGAGAAGA
ATCCCATCGACTTTCTGGAAGCCAAGGGCTACAAAGAAGTGAAAAAGGACCTGATCATCAAGCTGCCTAA
GTACTCCCTGTTCGAGCTGGAAAACGGCCGGAAGAGAATGCTGGCCTCTGCCGGCGAACTGCAGAAGGGA
AACGAACTGGCCCTGCCCTCCAAATATGTGAACTTCCTGTACCTGGCCAGCCACTATGAGAAGCTGAAGG
GCTCCCCCGAGGATAATGAGCAGAAACAGCTGTTTGTGGAACAGCACAAGCACTACCTGGACGAGATCAT
CGAGCAGATCAGCGAGTTCTCCAAGAGAGTGATCCTGGCCGACGCTAATCTGGACAAAGTGCTGTCCGCC
TACAACAAGCACCGGGATAAGCCCATCAGAGAGCAGGCCGAGAATATCATCCACCTGTTTACCCTGACCA
ATCTGGGAGCCCCTGCCGCCTTCAAGTACTTTGACACCACCATCGACCGGAAGAGGTACACCAGCACCAA
AGAGGTGCTGGACGCCACCCTGATCCACCAGAGCATCACCGGCCTGTACGAGACACGGATCGACCTGTCT
CAGCTGGGAGGCGACAAGCGACCTGCCGCCACAAAGAAGGCTGGACAGGCTAAGAAGAAGAAAGATTACA
AAGACGATGACGATAAGGGATCCGGCGCAACAAACTTCTCTCTGCTGAAACAAGCCGGAGATGTCGAAGA
GAATCCTGGACCGACCGAGTACAAGCCCACGGTGCGCCTCGCCACCCGCGACGACGTCCCCAGGGCCGTA
CGCACCCTCGCCGCCGCGTTCGCCGACTACCCCGCCACGCGCCACACCGTCGATCCGGACCGCCACATCG
AGCGGGTCACCGAGCTGCAAGAACTCTTCCTCACGCGCGTCGGGCTCGACATCGGCAAGGTGTGGGTCGC
GGACGACGGCGCCGCGGTGGCGGTCTGGACCACGCCGGAGAGCGTCGAAGCGGGGGCGGTGTTCGCCGAG
ATCGGCCCGCGCATGGCCGAGTTGAGCGGTTCCCGGCTGGCCGCGCAGCAACAGATGGAAGGCCTCCTGG
CGCCGCACCGGCCCAAGGAGCCCGCGTGGTTCCTGGCCACCGTCGGAGTCTCGCCCGACCACCAGGGCAA
GGGTCTGGGCAGCGCCGTCGTGCTCCCCGGAGTGGAGGCGGCCGAGCGCGCCGGGGTGCCCGCCTTCCTG
GAGACCTCCGCGCCCCGCAACCTCCCCTTCTACGAGCGGCTCGGCTTCACCGTCACCGCCGACGTCGAGG
TGCCCGAAGGACCGCGCACCTGGTGCATGACCCGCAAGCCCGGTGCCTGAACGCGTTAAGTCGACAATCA
ACCTCTGGATTACAAAATTTGTGAAAGATTGACTGGTATTCTTAACTATGTTGCTCCTTTTACGCTATGT
GGATACGCTGCTTTAATGCCTTTGTATCATGCTATTGCTTCCCGTATGGCTTTCATTTTCTCCTCCTTGT
ATAAATCCTGGTTGCTGTCTCTTTATGAGGAGTTGTGGCCCGTTGTCAGGCAACGTGGCGTGGTGTGCAC
TGTGTTTGCTGACGCAACCCCCACTGGTTGGGGCATTGCCACCACCTGTCAGCTCCTTTCCGGGACTTTC
GCTTTCCCCCTCCCTATTGCCACGGCGGAACTCATCGCCGCCTGCCTTGCCCGCTGCTGGACAGGGGCTC
GGCTGTTGGGCACTGACAATTCCGTGGTGTTGTCGGGGAAATCATCGTCCTTTCCTTGGCTGCTCGCCTG
TGTTGCCACCTGGATTCTGCGCGGGACGTCCTTCTGCTACGTCCCTTCGGCCCTCAATCCAGCGGACCTT
CCTTCCCGCGGCCTGCTGCCGGCTCTGCGGCCTCTTCCGCGTCTTCGCCTTCGCCCTCAGACGAGTCGGA
TCTCCCTTTGGGCCGCCTCCCCGCGTCGACTTTAAGACCAATGACTTACAAGGCAGCTGTAGATCTTAGC
CACTTTTTAAAAGAAAAGGGGGGACTGGAAGGGCTAATTCACTCCCAACGAAGACAAGATCTGCTTTTTG
CTTGTACTGGGTCTCTCTGGTTAGACCAGATCTGAGCCTGGGAGCTCTCTGGCTAACTAGGGAACCCACT
GCTTAAGCCTCAATAAAGCTTGCCTTGAGTGCTTCAAGTAGTGTGTGCCCGTCTGTTGTGTGACTCTGGT
AACTAGAGATCCCTCAGACCCTTTTAGTCAGTGTGGAAAATCTCTAGCAGGGCCCGTTTAAACCCGCTGA
TCAGCCTCGACTGTGCCTTCTAGTTGCCAGCCATCTGTTGTTTGCCCCTCCCCCGTGCCTTCCTTGACCC
TGGAAGGTGCCACTCCCACTGTCCTTTCCTAATAAAATGAGGAAATTGCATCGCATTGTCTGAGTAGGTG
TCATTCTATTCTGGGGGGTGGGGTGGGGCAGGACAGCAAGGGGGAGGATTGGGAAGACAATAGCAGGCAT
GCTGGGGATGCGGTGGGCTCTATGGCTTCTGAGGCGGAAAGAACCAGCTGGGGCTCTAGGGGGTATCCCC
[124 nt withheld, positions 8681-8804]
C
[91 nt withheld, positions 8806-8896]
A
[49 nt withheld, positions 8898-8946]
CCTTTGACGTTGGAGTCCACGTTCTTT
[37 nt withheld, positions 8974-9010]
ACCCTATCTCGGTCTATTCTTTTGATTTATAAGGGATTTTGCCGATTTCGGCCTATTGGTTAAAAAATGA
GCTGATTTAACAAAAATTTAACGCGAATTAATTCTGTGGAATGTGTGTCAGTTAGGGTGTGGAAAGTCCC
CAGGCTCCCCAGCAGGCAGAAGTATGCAAAGCATGCATCTCAATTAGTCAGCAACCAGGTGTGGAAAGTC
CCCAGGCTCCCCAGCAGGCAGAAGTATGCAAAGCATGCATCTCAATTAGTCAGCAACCATAGTCCCGCCC
CTAACTCCGCCCATCCCGCCCCTAACTCCGCCCAGTTCCGCCCATTCTCCGCCCCATGGCTGACTAATTT
TTTTTATTTATGCAGAGGCCGAGGCCGCCTCTGCCTCTGAGCTATTCCAGAAGTAGTGAGGAGGCTTTTT
TGGAGGCCTAGGCTTTTGCAAAAAGCTCCCGGGAGCTTGTATATCCATTTTCGGATCTGATCAGCACGTG
TTGACAATTAATCATCGGCATAGTATATCGGCATAGTATAATACGACAAGGTGAGGAACTAAACCATGGC
CAAGTTGACCAGTGCCGTTCCGGTGCTCACCGCGCGCGACGTCGCCGGAGCGGTCGAGTTCTGGACCGAC
CGGCTCGGGTTCTCCCGGGACTTCGTGGAGGACGACTTCGCCGGTGTGGTCCGGGACGACGTGACCCTGT
TCATCAGCGCGGTCCAGGACCAGGTGGTGCCGGACAACACCCTGGCCTGGGTGTGGGTGCGCGGCCTGGA
CGAGCTGTACGCCGAGTGGTCGGAGGTCGTGTCCACGAACTTCCGGGACGCCTCCGGGCCGGCCATGACC
GAGATCGGCGAGCAGCCGTGGGGGCGGGAGTTCGCCCTGCGCGACCCGGCCGGCAACTGCGTGCACTTCG
TGGCCGAGGAGCAGGACTGACACGTGCTACGAGATTTCGATTCCACCGCCGCCTTCTATGAAAGGTTGGG
CTTCGGAATCGTTTTCCGGGACGCCGGCTGGATGATCCTCCAGCGCGGGGATCTCATGCTGGAGTTCTTC
GCCCACCCCAACTTGTTTATTGCAGCTTATAATGGTTACAAATAAAGCAATAGCATCACAAATTTCACAA
ATAAAGCATTTTTTTCACTGCATTCTAGTTGTGGTTTGTCCAAACTCATCAATGTATCTTATCATGTCTG
TATACCGTCGACCTCTAGCTAGAGCTTGGCGTAATCATGGTCATAGCTGTTTCCTGTGTGAAATTGTTAT
CCGCTCACAATTCCACACAACATACGAGCCGGAAGCATAAAGTGTAAAGCCTGGGGTGCCTAATGAGTGA
GCTAACTCACATTAATTGCGTTGCGCTCACTGCCCGCTTTCCAGTCGGGAAACCTGTCGTGCCAGCTGCA
TTAATGAATCGGCCAACGCGCGGGGAGAGGCGGTTTGCGTATTGGGCGCTCTTCCGCTTCCTCGCTCACT
GACTCGCTGCGCTCGGTCGTTCGGCTGCGGCGAGCGGTATCAGCTCACTCAAAGGCGGTAATACGGTTAT
CCACAGAATCAGGGGATAACGCAGGAAAGAACATGTGAGCAAAAGGCCAGCAAAAGGCCAGGAACCGTAA
AAAGGCCGCGTTGCTGGCGTTTTTCCATAGGCTCCGCCCCCCTGACGAGCATCACAAAAATCGACGCTCA
AGTCAGAGGTGGCGAAACCCGACAGGACTATAAAGATACCAGGCGTTTCCCCCTGGAAGCTCCCTCGTGC
GCTCTCCTGTTCCGACCCTGCCGCTTACCGGATACCTGTCCGCCTTTCTCCCTTCGGGAAGCGTGGCGCT
TTCTCATAGCTCACGCTGTAGGTATCTCAGTTCGGTGTAGGTCGTTCGCTCCAAGCTGGGCTGTGTGCAC
GAACCCCCCGTTCAGCCCGACCGCTGCGCCTTATCCGGTAACTATCGTCTTGAGTCCAACCCGGTAAGAC
ACGACTTATCGCCACTGGCAGCAGCCACTGGTAACAGGATTAGCAGAGCGAGGTATGTAGGCGGTGCTAC
AGAGTTCTTGAAGTGGTGGCCTAACTACGGCTACACTAGAAGAACAGTATTTGGTATCTGCGCTCTGCTG
AAGCCAGTTACCTTCGGAAAAAGAGTTGGTAGCTCTTGATCCGGCAAACAAACCACCGCTGGTAGCGGTG
GTTTTTTTGTTTGCAAGCAGCAGATTACGCGCAGAAAAAAAGGATCTCAAGAAGATCCTTTGATCTTTTC
TACGGGGTCTGACGCTCAGTGGAACGAAAACTCACGTTAAGGGATTTTGGTCATGAGATTATCAAAAAGG
ATCTTCACCTAGATCCTTTTAAATTAAAAATGAAGTTTTAAATCAATCTAAAGTATATATGAGTAAACTT
GGTCTGACAGTTACCAATGCTTAATCAGTGAGGCACCTATCTCAGCGATCTGTCTATTTCGTTCATCCAT
AGTTGCCTGACTCCCCGTCGTGTAGATAACTACGATACGGGAGGGCTTACCATCTGGCCCCAGTGCTGCA
ATGATACCGCGAGACCCACGCTCACCGGCTCCAGATTTATCAGCAATAAACCAGCCAGCCGGAAGGGCCG
AGCGCAGAAGTGGTCCTGCAACTTTATCCGCCTCCATCCAGTCTATTAATTGTTGCCGGGAAGCTAGAGT
AAGTAGTTCGCCAGTTAATAGTTTGCGCAACGTTGTTGCCATTGCTACAGGCATCGTGGTGTCACGCTCG
TCGTTTGGTATGGCTTCATTCAGCTCCGGTTCCCAACGATCAAGGCGAGTTACATGATCCCCCATGTTGT
GCAAAAAAGCGGTTAGCTCCTTCGGTCCTCCGATCGTTGTCAGAAGTAAGTTGGCCGCAGTGTTATCACT
CATGGTTATGGCAGCACTGCATAATTCTCTTACTGTCATGCCATCCGTAAGATGCTTTTCTGTGACTGGT
GAGTACTCAACCAAGTCATTCTGAGAATAGTGTATGCGGCGACCGAGTTGCTCTTGCCCGGCGTCAATAC
GGGATAATACCGCGCCACATAGCAGAACTTTAAAAGTGCTCATCATTGGAAAACGTTCTTCGGGGCGAAA
ACTCTCAAGGATCTTACCGCTGTTGAGATCCAGTTCGATGTAACCCACTCGTGCACCCAACTGATCTTCA
GCATCTTTTACTTTCACCAGCGTTTCTGGGTGAGCAAAAACAGGAAGGCAAAATGCCGCAAAAAAGGGAA
TAAGGGCGACACGGAAATGTTGAATACTCATACTCTTCCTTTTTCAATATTATTGAAGCATTTATCAGGG
TTATTGTCTCATGAGCGGATACATATTTGAATGTATTTAGAAAAATAAACAAATAGGGGTTCCGCGCACA
TTTCCCCGAAAAGTGCCACCTGACGTCGACGGATCGGGAGATCTCCCGATCCCCTATGGTGCACTCTCAG
TACAATCTGCTCTGATGCCGCATAGTTAAGCCAGTATCTGCTCCCTGCTTGTGTGTTGGAGGTCGCTGAG
TAGTGCGCGAGCAAAATTTAAGCTACAACAAGGCAAGGCTTGACCGACAATTGCATGAAGAATCTGCTTA
GGGTTAGGCGTTTTGCGCTGCTTCGCGATGTACGGGCCAGATATACGCGTTGACATTGATTATTGACTAG
TTATTAATAGTAATCAATTACGGGGTCATTAGTTCATAGCCCATATATGGAGTTCCGCGTTACATAACTT
ACGGTAAATGGCCCGCCTGGCTGACCGCCCAACGACCCCCGCCCATTGACGTCAATAATGACGTATGTTC
CCATAGTAACGCCAATAGGGACTTTCCATTGACGTCAATGGGTGGAGTATTTACGGTAAACTGCCCACTT
GGCAGTACATCAAGTGTATCATATGCCAAGTACGCCCCCTATTGACGTCAATGACGGTAAATGGCCCGCC
TGGCATTATGCCCAGTACATGACCTTATGGGACTTTCCTACTTGGCAGTACATCTACGTATTAGTCATCG
CTATTACCATGG
